Addgene plasmid #50853: pcDNA3.1 human cofilin WT
Purpose: expresses human cofilin in mammalian cells
Depositing lab: James Bamburg. Depositing organization: Colorado State University, Fort Collins. Publication: Cdc42 regulates cofilin during the establishment of neuronal polarity. Garvalov BK, Flynn KC, Neukirchen D, Meyn L, Teusch N, Wu X, Brakebusch C, Bamburg JR, Bradke F. J Neurosci. 2007 Nov 28;27(48):13117-29. 10.1523/JNEUROSCI.3322-07.2007 PubMed 18045906.
Backbone
  Vector backbone: pcDNA3.1(-)
  Backbone manufacturer: Invitrogen
  Backbone size w/o insert (bp): 5428
  Total vector size (bp): 5912
  Vector type: Mammalian Expression
  Selectable markers: Neomycin (select with G418)
Growth in bacteria
  Bacterial resistance: Ampicillin, 100 μg/mL
  Growth temperature: 37°C
  Growth strain: DH5alpha
  Copy number: High Copy
Gene/Insert
  Gene/Insert name: cofilin 1 (alt name: CFL1)
  Species: H. sapiens (human)
  Insert size (bp): 500
  Entrez Gene: CFL1 (a.k.a. CFL, HEL-S-15, cofilin)
  Promoter: CMV
  Cloning method: Restriction Enzyme; 5′ cloning site EcoRI (not destroyed); 3′ cloning site KpnI (not destroyed)
  Sequencing primers: 5′ CMV-F; 3′ BGHrev
Terms and licenses: Academic/Nonprofit Terms; Industry Terms
Depositor comments: Human cofilin 1 cDNA was PCRed with a 5' primer that had an EcoRI, while the 3' primer had KpnI and EcoRV. EcoRI and KpnI were then used to ligate into pcDNA3.1- (leaving the EcoRV on the 3’ end of the insert). Forward primer sequence: CGGAATTCACCACCATGGCCTCCGGTGTGGCTGTCTC. Reverse primer sequence: GGGGTACCGATATCCTCACAAAGGCTTGCCCTCCAGG.
How to cite: pcDNA3.1 human cofilin WT was a gift from James Bamburg (Addgene plasmid # 50853 ; http://n2t.net/addgene:50853 ; RRID:Addgene_50853)
