[The description below was written by a language model from this plasmid's Addgene catalogue record and pLannotate feature annotations shown in this document.]
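Description:
pcDNA3.1 human cofilin WT is a mammalian expression plasmid of about 5.9 kb, built on the Invitrogen pcDNA3.1(-) backbone and carrying the wild-type human cofilin 1 (CFL1) coding sequence. It is maintained in E. coli as a high-copy plasmid through a ColE1/pUC-type origin and selected with ampicillin via the β-lactamase gene and its native promoter. An f1 phage origin is also present. For stable selection in mammalian cells, an SV40 enhancer/early promoter drives the neomycin phosphotransferase gene, terminated by an SV40 polyadenylation signal, conferring G418 resistance.

The payload is a roughly 500 bp CFL1 open reading frame that was PCR-amplified from cDNA and inserted between the EcoRI and KpnI sites of the polylinker, both of which were retained. An extra EcoRV site introduced by the reverse primer remains at the 3′ end of the insert. Transcription is driven by the human cytomegalovirus immediate-early enhancer and promoter and terminated by the bovine growth hormone polyadenylation signal. A T7 promoter lies between the CMV promoter and the insert and could support in vitro transcription. No epitope tag or fluorescent reporter is annotated or described, so the protein appears to be expressed untagged. Several small annotations (a truncated HIV-1 LTR fragment, ble and lacI fragments, lac promoter/operator elements, a bom fragment) are short hits, most likely backbone remnants or incidental similarity rather than functional parts.

Cofilin binds F-actin and promotes its depolymerization, and this plasmid is used to overexpress the wild-type protein in mammalian cells. The associated publication concerns Cdc42 regulation of cofilin during the establishment of neuronal polarity.
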