Features (pLannotate 1.2.2; 20 found; start..end, strand, type, name):
     28..80      -  misc_feature   bom (fragment): basis of mobility region from pBR322
    235..614     +  enhancer       CMV enhancer: human cytomegalovirus immediate early enhancer
    615..818     +  promoter       CMV promoter: human cytomegalovirus (CMV) immediate early promoter
    814..847     +  LTR            5' LTR (truncated) (fragment): truncated 5' long terminal repeat (LTR) from HIV-1
    863..881     +  promoter       T7 promoter: promoter for bacteriophage T7 RNA polymerase
    966..1463    +  CDS            CFL1: COF1_HUMAN - Also known as CFL. Experimental evidence at protein level: Swiss-Prot protein existence level 1. Binds to F-actin and exhibits pH-sensitive F-actin depolymerizing activity (PubMed:11812157). In conjunction with the subcortical maternal complex (SCMC), plays an essential role for zygotes to progress beyond the first embryonic cell divisions via regulation of actin dynamics (PubMed:15580268). Required for the centralization of the mitotic spindle and symmetric division of zygotes (By similarity). Plays a role in the regulation of cell morphology and cytoskeletal organization in epit
   1512..1736    +  polyA_signal   bGH poly(A) signal: bovine growth hormone polyadenylation signal
   1740..1761    +  promoter       SV40 promoter (fragment): SV40 enhancer and early promoter
   1782..2210    +  rep_origin     f1 ori (sequence partly withheld): f1 bacteriophage origin of replication; arrow indicates direction of (+) strand synthesis
   2224..2553    +  promoter       SV40 promoter: SV40 enhancer and early promoter
   2620..3411    +  CDS            neo: KKA2_KLEPN - Also known as kan, nptII. Experimental evidence at protein level: Swiss-Prot protein existence level 1. Resistance to kanamycin, neomycin, paromomycin, ribostamycin, butirosin and gentamicin B. From Klebsiella pneumoniae.
   3435..3593    +  CDS            ble (fragment): BLE_KLEPN - Experimental evidence at protein level: Swiss-Prot protein existence level 1. Binding protein with a strong affinity to the bleomycin family of antibiotics. Binds to CL990; an antimitotic-antibiotic compound. From Klebsiella pneumoniae.
   3588..3709    +  polyA_signal   SV40 poly(A) signal: SV40 polyadenylation signal
   3782..3798    -  protein_bind   lac operator: The lac repressor binds to the lac operator to inhibit transcription in E. coli. This inhibition can be relieved by adding lactose or isopropyl-β-D-thiogalactopyranoside (IPTG). lac repressor encoded by lacI
   3806..3836    -  promoter       lac promoter: promoter for the E. coli lac operon
   3851..3872    -  protein_bind   CAP binding site: CAP binding activates transcription in the presence of cAMP. E. coli catabolite activator protein
   3885..3977    -  CDS            lacI (fragment): lac repressor; lacI; The lac repressor binds to the lac operator to inhibit transcription in E. coli. This inhibition can be relieved by adding lactose or isopropyl-β-D-thiogalactopyranoside (IPTG).
   4160..4745    -  rep_origin     ori: high-copy-number ColE1/pMB1/pBR322/pUC origin of replication
   4916..5776    -  CDS            AmpR: β-lactamase; bla; confers resistance to ampicillin, carbenicillin, and related antibiotics
   5777..5881    -  promoter       AmpR promoter: bla
>Addgene plasmid #50853 | pcDNA3.1 human cofilin WT | depositor full sequence | sequence record 76319 | pcDNA3.1 human cofilin WT sequence 5912 bps
GACGGATCGGGAGATCTCCCGATCCCCTATGGTGCACTCTCAGTACAATCTGCTCTGATGCCGCATAGTT
AAGCCAGTATCTGCTCCCTGCTTGTGTGTTGGAGGTCGCTGAGTAGTGCGCGAGCAAAATTTAAGCTACA
ACAAGGCAAGGCTTGACCGACAATTGCATGAAGAATCTGCTTAGGGTTAGGCGTTTTGCGCTGCTTCGCG
ATGTACGGGCCAGATATACGCGTTGACATTGATTATTGACTAGTTATTAATAGTAATCAATTACGGGGTC
ATTAGTTCATAGCCCATATATGGAGTTCCGCGTTACATAACTTACGGTAAATGGCCCGCCTGGCTGACCG
CCCAACGACCCCCGCCCATTGACGTCAATAATGACGTATGTTCCCATAGTAACGCCAATAGGGACTTTCC
ATTGACGTCAATGGGTGGAGTATTTACGGTAAACTGCCCACTTGGCAGTACATCAAGTGTATCATATGCC
AAGTACGCCCCCTATTGACGTCAATGACGGTAAATGGCCCGCCTGGCATTATGCCCAGTACATGACCTTA
TGGGACTTTCCTACTTGGCAGTACATCTACGTATTAGTCATCGCTATTACCATGGTGATGCGGTTTTGGC
AGTACATCAATGGGCGTGGATAGCGGTTTGACTCACGGGGATTTCCAAGTCTCCACCCCATTGACGTCAA
TGGGAGTTTGTTTTGGCACCAAAATCAACGGGACTTTCCAAAATGTCGTAACAACTCCGCCCCATTGACG
CAAATGGGCGGTAGGCGTGTACGGTGGGAGGTCTATATAAGCAGAGCTCTCTGGCTAACTAGAGAACCCA
CTGCTTACTGGCTTATCGAAATTAATACGACTCACTATAGGGAGACCCAAGCTGGCTAGCGTTTAAACGG
GCCCTCTAGACTCGAGCGGCCGCCACTGTGCTGGATATCTGCAGAATTCACCACCATGGCCTCCGGTGTG
GCTGTCTCTGATGGTGTCATCAAGGTGTTCAACGACATGAAGGTGCGTAAGTCTTCAACGCCAGAGGAGG
TGAAGAAGCGCAAGAAGGCGGTGCTCTTCTGCCTGAGTGAGGACAAGAAGAACATCATCCTGGAGGAGGG
CAAGGAGATCCTGGTGGGCGATGTGGGCCAGACTGTCGACGATCCCTACGCCACCTTTGTCAAGATGCTG
CCAGATAAGGACTGCCGCTATGCCCTCTATGATGCAACCTATGAGACCAAGGAGAGCAAGAAGGAGGATC
TGGTGTTTATCTTCTGGGCCCCCGAGTCTGCGCCCCTTAAGAGCAAAATGATTTATGCCAGCTCCAAGGA
CGCCATCAAGAAGAAGCTGACAGGGATCAAGCATGAATTGCAAGCAAACTGCTACGAGGAGGTCAAGGAC
CGCTGCACCCTGGCAGAGAAGCTGGGGGGCAGTGCGGTCATCTCCCTGGAGGGCAAGCCTTTGTGAGGAT
ATCGGTACCAAGCTTAAGTTTAAACCGCTGATCAGCCTCGACTGTGCCTTCTAGTTGCCAGCCATCTGTT
GTTTGCCCCTCCCCCGTGCCTTCCTTGACCCTGGAAGGTGCCACTCCCACTGTCCTTTCCTAATAAAATG
AGGAAATTGCATCGCATTGTCTGAGTAGGTGTCATTCTATTCTGGGGGGTGGGGTGGGGCAGGACAGCAA
GGGGGAGGATTGGGAAGACAATAGCAGGCATGCTGGGGATGCGGTGGGCTCTATGGCTTCTGAGGCGGAA
AGAACCAGCTGGGGCTCTAGGGGGTATCCCC
[124 nt withheld, positions 1782-1905]
C
[91 nt withheld, positions 1907-1997]
A
[49 nt withheld, positions 1999-2047]
CCTTTGACGTTGGAGTCCACGTTCTTT
[37 nt withheld, positions 2075-2111]
ACCCTATCTCGGTCTATTCTTTTGATTTATAAGGGATTTTGCCGATTTCGGCCTATTGGTTAAAAAATGA
GCTGATTTAACAAAAATTTAACGCGAATTAATTCTGTGGAATGTGTGTCAGTTAGGGTGTGGAAAGTCCC
CAGGCTCCCCAGCAGGCAGAAGTATGCAAAGCATGCATCTCAATTAGTCAGCAACCAGGTGTGGAAAGTC
CCCAGGCTCCCCAGCAGGCAGAAGTATGCAAAGCATGCATCTCAATTAGTCAGCAACCATAGTCCCGCCC
CTAACTCCGCCCATCCCGCCCCTAACTCCGCCCAGTTCCGCCCATTCTCCGCCCCATGGCTGACTAATTT
TTTTTATTTATGCAGAGGCCGAGGCCGCCTCTGCCTCTGAGCTATTCCAGAAGTAGTGAGGAGGCTTTTT
TGGAGGCCTAGGCTTTTGCAAAAAGCTCCCGGGAGCTTGTATATCCATTTTCGGATCTGATCAAGAGACA
GGATGAGGATCGTTTCGCATGATTGAACAAGATGGATTGCACGCAGGTTCTCCGGCCGCTTGGGTGGAGA
GGCTATTCGGCTATGACTGGGCACAACAGACAATCGGCTGCTCTGATGCCGCCGTGTTCCGGCTGTCAGC
GCAGGGGCGCCCGGTTCTTTTTGTCAAGACCGACCTGTCCGGTGCCCTGAATGAACTGCAGGACGAGGCA
GCGCGGCTATCGTGGCTGGCCACGACGGGCGTTCCTTGCGCAGCTGTGCTCGACGTTGTCACTGAAGCGG
GAAGGGACTGGCTGCTATTGGGCGAAGTGCCGGGGCAGGATCTCCTGTCATCTCACCTTGCTCCTGCCGA
GAAAGTATCCATCATGGCTGATGCAATGCGGCGGCTGCATACGCTTGATCCGGCTACCTGCCCATTCGAC
CACCAAGCGAAACATCGCATCGAGCGAGCACGTACTCGGATGGAAGCCGGTCTTGTCGATCAGGATGATC
TGGACGAAGAGCATCAGGGGCTCGCGCCAGCCGAACTGTTCGCCAGGCTCAAGGCGCGCATGCCCGACGG
CGAGGATCTCGTCGTGACCCATGGCGATGCCTGCTTGCCGAATATCATGGTGGAAAATGGCCGCTTTTCT
GGATTCATCGACTGTGGCCGGCTGGGTGTGGCGGACCGCTATCAGGACATAGCGTTGGCTACCCGTGATA
TTGCTGAAGAGCTTGGCGGCGAATGGGCTGACCGCTTCCTCGTGCTTTACGGTATCGCCGCTCCCGATTC
GCAGCGCATCGCCTTCTATCGCCTTCTTGACGAGTTCTTCTGAGCGGGACTCTGGGGTTCGAAATGACCG
ACCAAGCGACGCCCAACCTGCCATCACGAGATTTCGATTCCACCGCCGCCTTCTATGAAAGGTTGGGCTT
CGGAATCGTTTTCCGGGACGCCGGCTGGATGATCCTCCAGCGCGGGGATCTCATGCTGGAGTTCTTCGCC
CACCCCAACTTGTTTATTGCAGCTTATAATGGTTACAAATAAAGCAATAGCATCACAAATTTCACAAATA
AAGCATTTTTTTCACTGCATTCTAGTTGTGGTTTGTCCAAACTCATCAATGTATCTTATCATGTCTGTAT
ACCGTCGACCTCTAGCTAGAGCTTGGCGTAATCATGGTCATAGCTGTTTCCTGTGTGAAATTGTTATCCG
CTCACAATTCCACACAACATACGAGCCGGAAGCATAAAGTGTAAAGCCTGGGGTGCCTAATGAGTGAGCT
AACTCACATTAATTGCGTTGCGCTCACTGCCCGCTTTCCAGTCGGGAAACCTGTCGTGCCAGCTGCATTA
ATGAATCGGCCAACGCGCGGGGAGAGGCGGTTTGCGTATTGGGCGCTCTTCCGCTTCCTCGCTCACTGAC
TCGCTGCGCTCGGTCGTTCGGCTGCGGCGAGCGGTATCAGCTCACTCAAAGGCGGTAATACGGTTATCCA
CAGAATCAGGGGATAACGCAGGAAAGAACATGTGAGCAAAAGGCCAGCAAAAGGCCAGGAACCGTAAAAA
GGCCGCGTTGCTGGCGTTTTTCCATAGGCTCCGCCCCCCTGACGAGCATCACAAAAATCGACGCTCAAGT
CAGAGGTGGCGAAACCCGACAGGACTATAAAGATACCAGGCGTTTCCCCCTGGAAGCTCCCTCGTGCGCT
CTCCTGTTCCGACCCTGCCGCTTACCGGATACCTGTCCGCCTTTCTCCCTTCGGGAAGCGTGGCGCTTTC
TCATAGCTCACGCTGTAGGTATCTCAGTTCGGTGTAGGTCGTTCGCTCCAAGCTGGGCTGTGTGCACGAA
CCCCCCGTTCAGCCCGACCGCTGCGCCTTATCCGGTAACTATCGTCTTGAGTCCAACCCGGTAAGACACG
ACTTATCGCCACTGGCAGCAGCCACTGGTAACAGGATTAGCAGAGCGAGGTATGTAGGCGGTGCTACAGA
GTTCTTGAAGTGGTGGCCTAACTACGGCTACACTAGAAGAACAGTATTTGGTATCTGCGCTCTGCTGAAG
CCAGTTACCTTCGGAAAAAGAGTTGGTAGCTCTTGATCCGGCAAACAAACCACCGCTGGTAGCGGTTTTT
TTGTTTGCAAGCAGCAGATTACGCGCAGAAAAAAAGGATCTCAAGAAGATCCTTTGATCTTTTCTACGGG
GTCTGACGCTCAGTGGAACGAAAACTCACGTTAAGGGATTTTGGTCATGAGATTATCAAAAAGGATCTTC
ACCTAGATCCTTTTAAATTAAAAATGAAGTTTTAAATCAATCTAAAGTATATATGAGTAAACTTGGTCTG
ACAGTTACCAATGCTTAATCAGTGAGGCACCTATCTCAGCGATCTGTCTATTTCGTTCATCCATAGTTGC
CTGACTCCCCGTCGTGTAGATAACTACGATACGGGAGGGCTTACCATCTGGCCCCAGTGCTGCAATGATA
CCGCGAGACCCACGCTCACCGGCTCCAGATTTATCAGCAATAAACCAGCCAGCCGGAAGGGCCGAGCGCA
GAAGTGGTCCTGCAACTTTATCCGCCTCCATCCAGTCTATTAATTGTTGCCGGGAAGCTAGAGTAAGTAG
TTCGCCAGTTAATAGTTTGCGCAACGTTGTTGCCATTGCTACAGGCATCGTGGTGTCACGCTCGTCGTTT
GGTATGGCTTCATTCAGCTCCGGTTCCCAACGATCAAGGCGAGTTACATGATCCCCCATGTTGTGCAAAA
AAGCGGTTAGCTCCTTCGGTCCTCCGATCGTTGTCAGAAGTAAGTTGGCCGCAGTGTTATCACTCATGGT
TATGGCAGCACTGCATAATTCTCTTACTGTCATGCCATCCGTAAGATGCTTTTCTGTGACTGGTGAGTAC
TCAACCAAGTCATTCTGAGAATAGTGTATGCGGCGACCGAGTTGCTCTTGCCCGGCGTCAATACGGGATA
ATACCGCGCCACATAGCAGAACTTTAAAAGTGCTCATCATTGGAAAACGTTCTTCGGGGCGAAAACTCTC
AAGGATCTTACCGCTGTTGAGATCCAGTTCGATGTAACCCACTCGTGCACCCAACTGATCTTCAGCATCT
TTTACTTTCACCAGCGTTTCTGGGTGAGCAAAAACAGGAAGGCAAAATGCCGCAAAAAAGGGAATAAGGG
CGACACGGAAATGTTGAATACTCATACTCTTCCTTTTTCAATATTATTGAAGCATTTATCAGGGTTATTG
TCTCATGAGCGGATACATATTTGAATGTATTTAGAAAAATAAACAAATAGGGGTTCCGCGCACATTTCCC
CGAAAAGTGCCACCTGACGTC
