>Addgene plasmid #50853 | pcDNA3.1 human cofilin WT | addgene partial sequence | sequence record 78898 | CMV-F 5'-CGCAAATGGGCGGTAGGCGTG-3'
AGAACCCACTGCTTACTGGCTTATCGAAATTAATACGACTCACTATAGGGAGACCCAAGCTGGCTAGCGT
TTAAACGGGCCCTCTAGACTCGAGCGGCCGCCACTGTGCTGGATATCTGCAGAATTCACCACCATGGCCT
CCGGTGTGGCTGTCTCTGATGGTGTCATCAAGGTGTTCAACGACATGAAGGTGCGTAAGTCTTCAACGCC
AGAGGAGGTGAAGAAGCGCAAGAAGGCGGTGCTCTTCTGCCTGAGTGAGGACAAGAAGAACATCATCCTG
GAGGAGGGCAAGGAGATCCTGGTGGGCGATGTGGGCCAGACTGTCGACGATCCCTACGCCACCTTTGTCA
AGATGCTGCCAGATAAGGACTGCCGCTATGCCCTCTATGATGCAACCTATGAGACCAAGGAGAGCAAGAA
GGAGGATCTGGTGTTTATCTTCTGGGCCCCCGAGTCTGCGCCCCTTAAGAGCAAAATGATTTATGCCAGC
TCCAAGGACGCCATCAAGAAGAAGCTGACAGGGATCAAGCATGAATTGCAAGCAAACTGCTACGAGGAGG
TCAAGGACCGCTGCACCCTGGCAGAGAAGCTGGGGGGCAGTGCGGTCATCTCCCTGGAGGGCAAGCCTTT
GTGAGGATATCGGTACCAAGCTTAAGTTTAAACCGCTGATCAGCCTCGACTGTGCCTTCTAGTTGCCAGC
CATCTGTTGTTTGCCCCTCCCCCGTGCCTTCCTTGACCCTGGAAGGTGCCACTCCCACTGTCCTTTCCTA
ATAAAATGAGGAAATTGCATCGCATTGTCTGAGTAGGTGTCATTCTATTCTGGGGGG
